>Addgene plasmid #215096 | FokI-mCherry-LacI-NLS | addgene full sequence | sequence record 429318 | Addgene NGS Result
AGCAGGCAGAAGTATGCAAAGCATGCATCTCAATTAGTCAGCAACCAGGTGTGGAAAGTCCCCAGGCTCC
CCAGCAGGCAGAAGTATGCAAAGCATGCATCTCAATTAGTCAGCAACCATAGTCCCGCCCCTAACTCCGC
CCATCCCGCCCCTAACTCCGCCCAGTTCCGCCCATTCTCCGCCCCATGGCTGACTAATTTTTTTTATTTA
TGCAGAGGCCGAGGCCGCCTCGGCCTCTGAGCTATTCCAGAAGTAGTGAGGAGGCTTTTTTGGAGGCCTA
GGCTTTTGCAAAGATCGATCAAGAGACAGGATGAGGATCGTTTCGCATGATTGAACAAGATGGATTGCAC
GCAGGTTCTCCGGCCGCTTGGGTGGAGAGGCTATTCGGCTATGACTGGGCACAACAGACAATCGGCTGCT
CTGATGCCGCCGTGTTCCGGCTGTCAGCGCAGGGGCGCCCGGTTCTTTTTGTCAAGACCGACCTGTCCGG
TGCCCTGAATGAACTGCAAGACGAGGCAGCGCGGCTATCGTGGCTGGCCACGACGGGCGTTCCTTGCGCA
GCTGTGCTCGACGTTGTCACTGAAGCGGGAAGGGACTGGCTGCTATTGGGCGAAGTGCCGGGGCAGGATC
TCCTGTCATCTCACCTTGCTCCTGCCGAGAAAGTATCCATCATGGCTGATGCAATGCGGCGGCTGCATAC
GCTTGATCCGGCTACCTGCCCATTCGACCACCAAGCGAAACATCGCATCGAGCGAGCACGTACTCGGATG
GAAGCCGGTCTTGTCGATCAGGATGATCTGGACGAAGAGCATCAGGGGCTCGCGCCAGCCGAACTGTTCG
CCAGGCTCAAGGCGAGCATGCCCGACGGCGAGGATCTCGTCGTGACCCATGGCGATGCCTGCTTGCCGAA
TATCATGGTGGAAAATGGCCGCTTTTCTGGATTCATCGACTGTGGCCGGCTGGGTGTGGCGGACCGCTAT
CAGGACATAGCGTTGGCTACCCGTGATATTGCTGAAGAGCTTGGCGGCGAATGGGCTGACCGCTTCCTCG
TGCTTTACGGTATCGCCGCTCCCGATTCGCAGCGCATCGCCTTCTATCGCCTTCTTGACGAGTTCTTCTG
AGCGGGACTCTGGGGTTCGAAATGACCGACCAAGCGACGCCCAACCTGCCATCACGAGATTTCGATTCCA
CCGCCGCCTTCTATGAAAGGTTGGGCTTCGGAATCGTTTTCCGGGACGCCGGCTGGATGATCCTCCAGCG
CGGGGATCTCATGCTGGAGTTCTTCGCCCACCCTAGGGGGAGGCTAACTGAAACACGGAAGGAGACAATA
CCGGAAGGAACCCGCGCTATGACGGCAATAAAAAGACAGAATAAAACGCACGGTGTTGGGTCGTTTGTTC
ATAAACGCGGGGTTCGGTCCCAGGGCTGGCACTCTGTCGATACCCCACCGAGACCCCATTGGGGCCAATA
CGCCCGCGTTTCTTCCTTTTCCCCACCCCACCCCCCAAGTTCGGGTGAAGGCCCAGGGCTCGCAGCCAAC
GTCGGGGCGGCAGGCCCTGCCATAGCCTCAGGTTACTCATATATACTTTAGATTGATTTAAAACTTCATT
TTTAATTTAAAAGGATCTAGGTGAAGATCCTTTTTGATAATCTCATGACCAAAATCCCTTAACGTGAGTT
TTCGTTCCACTGAGCGTCAGACCCCGTAGAAAAGATCAAAGGATCTTCTTGAGATCCTTTTTTTCTGCGC
GTAATCTGCTGCTTGCAAACAAAAAAACCACCGCTACCAGCGGTGGTTTGTTTGCCGGATCAAGAGCTAC
CAACTCTTTTTCCGAAGGTAACTGGCTTCAGCAGAGCGCAGATACCAAATACTGTTCTTCTAGTGTAGCC
GTAGTTAGGCCACCACTTCAAGAACTCTGTAGCACCGCCTACATACCTCGCTCTGCTAATCCTGTTACCA
GTGGCTGCTGCCAGTGGCGATAAGTCGTGTCTTACCGGGTTGGACTCAAGACGATAGTTACCGGATAAGG
CGCAGCGGTCGGGCTGAACGGGGGGTTCGTGCACACAGCCCAGCTTGGAGCGAACGACCTACACCGAACT
GAGATACCTACAGCGTGAGCTATGAGAAAGCGCCACGCTTCCCGAAGGGAGAAAGGCGGACAGGTATCCG
GTAAGCGGCAGGGTCGGAACAGGAGAGCGCACGAGGGAGCTTCCAGGGGGAAACGCCTGGTATCTTTATA
GTCCTGTCGGGTTTCGCCACCTCTGACTTGAGCGTCGATTTTTGTGATGCTCGTCAGGGGGGCGGAGCCT
ATGGAAAAACGCCAGCAACGCGGCCTTTTTACGGTTCCTGGCCTTTTGCTGGCCTTTTGCTCACATGTTC
TTTCCTGCGTTATCCCCTGATTCTGTGGATAACCGTATTACCGCCATGCATTAGTTATTAATAGTAATCA
ATTACGGGGTCATTAGTTCATAGCCCATATATGGAGTTCCGCGTTACATAACTTACGGTAAATGGCCCGC
CTGGCTGACCGCCCAACGACCCCCGCCCATTGACGTCAATAATGACGTATGTTCCCATAGTAACGCCAAT
AGGGACTTTCCATTGACGTCAATGGGTGGAGTATTTACGGTAAACTGCCCACTTGGCAGTACATCAAGTG
TATCATATGCCAAGTACGCCCCCTATTGACGTCAATGACGGTAAATGGCCCGCCTGGCATTATGCCCAGT
ACATGACCTTATGGGACTTTCCTACTTGGCAGTACATCTACGTATTAGTCATCGCTATTACCATGGTGAT
GCGGTTTTGGCAGTACATCAATGGGCGTGGATAGCGGTTTGACTCACGGGGATTTCCAAGTCTCCACCCC
ATTGACGTCAATGGGAGTTTGTTTTGGCACCAAAATCAACGGGACTTTCCAAAATGTCGTAACAACTCCG
CCCCATTGACGCAAATGGGCGGTAGGCGTGTACGGTGGGAGGTCTATATAAGCAGAGCTGGTTTAGTGAA
CCGTCAGATCCGCTAGCGCCACCATGGGGCAACTAGTCAAAAGTGAACTGGAGGAGAAGAAATCTGAACT
TCGTCATAAATTGAAATATGTGCCTCATGAATATATTGAATTAATTGAAATTGCCAGAAATTCCACTCAG
GATAGAATTCTTGAAATGAAGGTAATGGAATTTTTTATGAAAGTTTATGGATATAGAGGTAAACATTTGG
GTGGATCAAGGAAACCGGACGGAGCAATTTATACTGTCGGATCTCCTATTGATTACGGTGTGATCGTGGA
TACTAAAGCTTATAGCGGAGGTTATAATCTGCCAATTGGCCAAGCAGATGAAATGCAACGATATGTCGAA
GAAAATCAAACACGAAACAAACATATCAACCCTAATGAATGGTGGAAAGTCTATCCATCTTCTGTAACGG
AATTTAAGTTTTTATTTGTGAGTGGTCACTTTAAAGGAAACTACAAAGCTCAGCTTACACGATTAAATCA
TATCACTAATTGTAATGGAGCTGTTCTTAGTGTAGAAGAGCTTTTAATTGGTGGAGAAATGATTAAAGCC
GGCACATTAACCTTAGAGGAAGTGAGACGGAAATTTAATAACGGCGAGATAAACTTTTCAGGAGGCGGAC
CGGTCGCCACCATGGTGAGCAAGGGCGAGGAGGATAACATGGCCATCATCAAGGAGTTCATGCGCTTCAA
GGTGCACATGGAGGGCTCCGTGAACGGCCACGAGTTCGAGATCGAGGGCGAGGGCGAGGGCCGCCCCTAC
GAGGGCACCCAGACCGCCAAGCTGAAGGTGACCAAGGGTGGCCCCCTGCCCTTCGCCTGGGACATCCTGT
CCCCTCAGTTCATGTACGGCTCCAAGGCCTACGTGAAGCACCCCGCCGACATCCCCGACTACTTGAAGCT
GTCCTTCCCCGAGGGCTTCAAGTGGGAGCGCGTGATGAACTTCGAGGACGGCGGCGTGGTGACCGTGACC
CAGGACTCCTCCCTGCAGGACGGCGAGTTCATCTACAAGGTGAAGCTGCGCGGCACCAACTTCCCCTCCG
ACGGCCCCGTAATGCAGAAGAAGACCATGGGCTGGGAGGCCTCCTCCGAGCGGATGTACCCCGAGGACGG
CGCCCTGAAGGGCGAGATCAAGCAGAGGCTGAAGCTGAAGGACGGCGGCCACTACGACGCTGAGGTCAAG
ACCACCTACAAGGCCAAGAAGCCCGTGCAGCTGCCCGGCGCCTACAACGTCAACATCAAGTTGGACATCA
CCTCCCACAACGAGGACTACACCATCGTGGAACAGTACGAACGCGCCGAGGGCCGCCACTCCACCGGCGG
CATGGACGAGCTGTACAAGTCCGGACTCAGATCTCGAGGGATGGTGAAACCAGTAACGTTATACGATGTC
GCAGAGTATGCCGGTGTCTCTTATCAGACCGTTTCCCGCGTGGTGAACCAGGCCAGCCACGTTTCTGCGA
AAACGCGGGAAAAAGTGGAAGCGGCGATGGCGGAGCTGAATTACATTCCCAACCGCGTGGCACAACAACT
GGCGGGCAAACAGTCGTTGCTGATTGGCGTTGCCACCTCCAGTCTGGCCCTGCACGCGCCGTCGCAAATT
GTCGCGGCGATTAAATCTCGCGCCGATCAACTGGGTGCCAGCGTGGTGGTGTCGATGGTAGAACGAAGCG
GCGTCGAAGCCTGTAAAGCGGCGGTGCACAATCTTCTCGCGCAACGCGTCAGTGGGCTGATCATTAACTA
TCCGCTGGATGACCAGGATGCCATTGCTGTGGAAGCTGCCTGCACTAATGTTCCGGCGTTATTTCTTGAT
GTCTCTGACCAGACACCCATCAACAGTATTATTTTCTCCCATGAAGACGGTACGCGACTGGGCGTGGAGC
ATCTGGTCGCATTGGGTCACCAGCAAATCGCGCTGTTAGCGGGCCCATTAAGTTCTGTCTCGGCGCGTCT
GCGTCTGGCTGGCTGGCATAAATATCTCACTCGCAATCAAATTCAGCCGATAGCGGAACGGGAAGGCGAC
TGGAGTGCCATGTCCGGTTTTCAACAAACCATGCAAATGCTGAATGAGGGCATCGTTCCCACTGCGATGC
TGGTTGCCAACGATCAGATGGCGCTGGGCGCAATGCGCGCCATTACCGAGTCCGGGCTGCGCGTTGGTGC
GGATATCTCGGTAGTGGGATACGACGATACCGAAGACAGCTCATGTTATATCCCGCCGTTAACCACCATC
AAACAGGATTTTCGCCTGCTGGGGCAAACCAGCGTGGACCGCTTGCTGCAACTCTCTCAGGGCCAGGCGG
TGAAGGGCAATCAGCTGTTGCCCGTCTCACTGGTGAAAAGAAAAACCACCCTGGCGCCCAATACGCAAAC
CGCCTCTCCCCGCGCGTTGGCCGATTCATTAATGCAGCTGGCACGACAGGTTTCCCGAAGCAGCCTGAGG
CCTCCTAAGAAGAAGAGGAAGGTTGGTACCGCGGGCGCTGGTGGCCTGAATGACATCTTTGAGGCCCAGA
AGATCGAGTGGCATGAGGGATCCACCGGATCTAGATAACTGATCATAATCAGCCATACCACATTTGTAGA
GGTTTTACTTGCTTTAAAAAACCTCCCACACCTCCCCCTGAACCTGAAACATAAAATGAATGCAATTGTT
GTTGTTAACTTGTTTATTGCAGCTTATAATGGTTACAAATAAAGCAATAGCATCACAAATTTCACAAATA
AAGCATTTTTTTCACTGCATTCTAGTTGTGGTTTGTCCAAACTCATCAATGTATCTTAACGCGTAAATTG
TAAGCGTTAATATTTTGTTAAAATTCGCGTTAAATTTTTGTTAAATCAGCTCATTTTTTAACCAATAGGC
CGAAATCGGCAAAATCCCTTATAAATCAAAAGAATAGACCGAGATAGGGT
[37 nt withheld, positions 5931-5967]
AAAGAACGTGGACTCCAACGTCAAAGG
[49 nt withheld, positions 5995-6043]
T
[91 nt withheld, positions 6045-6135]
G
[124 nt withheld, positions 6137-6260]
CAGGTGGCACTTTTCGGGGAAATGTGCGCGGAACCCCTATTTGTTTATTTTTCTAAATACATTCAAATAT
GTATCCGCTCATGAGACAATAACCCTGATAAATGCTTCAATAATATTGAAAAAGGAAGAGTCCTGAGGCG
GAAAGAACCAGCTGTGGAATGTGTGTCAGTTAGGGTGTGGAAAGTCCCCAGGCTCCCC
Features (pLannotate 1.2.2; 16 found; start..end, strand, type, name):
    327..1121    +  CDS            NeoR/KanR: aminoglycoside phosphotransferase from Tn5; aph(3')-II (or nptII); confers resistance to neomycin, kanamycin, and G418 (Geneticin®)
   1142..1294    +  CDS            ble (fragment): BLE_KLEPN - Experimental evidence at protein level: Swiss-Prot protein existence level 1. Binding protein with a strong affinity to the bleomycin family of antibiotics. Binds to CL990; an antimitotic-antibiotic compound. From Klebsiella pneumoniae.
   1353..1400    +  polyA_signal   HSV TK poly(A) signal: herpes simplex virus thymidine kinase polyadenylation signal (Cole and Stacy, 1985)
   1491..1507    -  polyA_signal   bGH poly(A) signal (fragment): bovine growth hormone polyadenylation signal
   1729..2317    +  rep_origin     ori: high-copy-number ColE1/pMB1/pBR322/pUC origin of replication
   2492..2795    +  enhancer       CMV enhancer: human cytomegalovirus immediate early enhancer
   2796..2999    +  promoter       CMV promoter: human cytomegalovirus (CMV) immediate early promoter
   3040..3627    +  CDS            FokI cleavage domain: nonspecific DNA cleavage domain of the FokI endonuclease (Li et al., 1992) must dimerize to be catalytically active
   3652..4359    +  CDS            mCherry: mCherry is a basic (constitutively fluorescent) red fluorescent protein published in 2004, derived from Discosoma sp.. It is reported to be a very rapidly-maturing monomer with low acid sensitivity.
   4360..4378    +  misc_feature   MCS (fragment): multiple cloning site
   4384..5448    +  CDS            lacI: lac repressor; lacI; The lac repressor binds to the lac operator to inhibit transcription in E. coli. This inhibition can be relieved by adding lactose or isopropyl-β-D-thiogalactopyranoside (IPTG).
   5570..5654    +  CDS            large T antigen (fragment): large T antigen from SV40 (simian virus 40)
   5677..5798    +  polyA_signal   SV40 poly(A) signal: SV40 polyadenylation signal
   5832..6260    -  rep_origin     f1 ori (sequence partly withheld): f1 bacteriophage origin of replication; arrow indicates direction of (+) strand synthesis
   6287..6391    +  promoter       AmpR promoter: bla
   6393..292     +  promoter       SV40 promoter (across the origin): SV40 enhancer and early promoter
