[The description below was written by a language model from this plasmid's Addgene catalogue record and pLannotate feature annotations shown in this document.]
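Description:
FokI-mCherry-LacI-NLS is a 6.5 kb mammalian expression plasmid built on the Clontech mEGFP-N1 backbone. It is propagated in E. coli as a high-copy plasmid through a ColE1/pUC-type origin and also carries an f1 phage origin. A single Tn5-derived NeoR/KanR cassette provides both selection modes. A bacterial (AmpR/bla) promoter drives it for kanamycin resistance in bacteria, and the SV40 enhancer/early promoter drives it for G418 selection in mammalian cells, with an HSV TK polyadenylation signal terminating the transcript. The short ble and bGH poly(A) hits in the feature table are fragments, probably backbone remnants or partial matches.

The payload is a synthetic fusion protein expressed from the human CMV immediate-early enhancer and promoter and terminated by the SV40 poly(A) signal. From N- to C-terminus it contains the nonspecific FokI nuclease cleavage domain, the monomeric red fluorescent protein mCherry, a short remnant of the multiple cloning site, and the lac repressor LacI. Downstream of LacI is a fragment annotated as SV40 large T antigen, which presumably corresponds to the nuclear localization signal named in the construct.

LacI binds lac operator sequences, so the fusion should recruit the FokI domain, which must dimerize to cut, to lac operator sites in a host cell genome, and mCherry allows the protein and its site of accumulation to be seen by fluorescence. Fusions of this design are generally used to induce and visualise DNA double-strand breaks at an integrated lac operator array. The record itself states only that the plasmid expresses the fusion in mammalian cells, and the associated study concerns D-type cyclins and DNA mismatch repair.
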