Addgene plasmid #215096: FokI-mCherry-LacI-NLS
Purpose: Expresses FokI-mCherry-LacI-NLS in mammalian cells.
Depositing lab: Michele Pagano. Depositing organization: NYU Grossman School of Medicine. Publication: CDK-independent role of D-type cyclins in regulating DNA mismatch repair. Rona G, Miwatani-Minter B, Zhang Q, Goldberg HV, Kerzhnerman MA, Howard JB, Simoneschi D, Lane E, Hobbs JW, Sassani E, Wang AA, Keegan S, Laverty DJ, Piett CG, Pongor LS, Xu ML, Andrade J, Thomas A, Sicinski P, Askenazi M, Ueberheide B, Fenyo D, Nagel ZD, Pagano M. Mol Cell. 2024 Feb 29:S1097-2765(24)00129-1. doi: 10.1016/j.molcel.2024.02.010. PubMed 38458201.
Backbone
  Vector backbone: mEGFP-N1
  Backbone manufacturer: Clontech
  Vector type: Mammalian Expression
  Selectable markers: Neomycin (select with G418)
Growth in bacteria
  Bacterial resistance: Kanamycin, 50 μg/mL
  Growth temperature: 37°C
  Growth strain: NEB Stable
  Copy number: High Copy
Gene/Insert
  Gene/Insert name: FokI-mCherry-LacI-NLS
  Species: Synthetic
  Promoter: CMV
  Cloning method: Unknown
  Sequencing primers: 5′ CMV; 3′ SV40pA
Terms and licenses: Academic/Nonprofit Terms; Industry Terms: Not Available to Industry
How to cite: FokI-mCherry-LacI-NLS was a gift from Michele Pagano (Addgene plasmid # 215096 ; http://n2t.net/addgene:215096 ; RRID:Addgene_215096)
